>Addgene plasmid #64717 | pUASTattB-p65AD::CaM | depositor full sequence | sequence record 109049 | pUASTattB-p65AD::CaM sequence 9866 bps
CTG
[124 nt withheld, positions 4-127]
C
[91 nt withheld, positions 129-219]
A
[49 nt withheld, positions 221-269]
CCTTTGACGTTGGAGTCCACGTTCTTT
[37 nt withheld, positions 297-333]
ACCCTATCTCGGTCTATTCTTTTGATTTATAAGGGATTTTGCCGATTTCGGCCTATTGGTTAAAAAATGA
GCTGATTTAACAAAAATTTAACGCGAATTTTAACAAAATATTAACGCTTACAATTTCCATTCGCCATTCA
GGCTGCGCAACTGTTGGGAAGGGCGATCGGTGCGGGCCTCTTCGCTATTACGCCAGCTGGCGAAAGGGGG
ATGTGCTGCAAGGCGATTAAGTTGGGTAACGCCAGGGTTTTCCCAGTCACGACGTTGTAAAACGACGGCC
AGTGAATTGTAATACGACTCACTATAGGGCGAATTGGGTACGTACCGGGCCCCTAGTATGTATGTAAGTT
AATAAAACCCATTTTTGCGGAAAGTAGATAAAAAAAACATTTTTTTTTTTTACTGCACTGGATATCATTG
AACTTATCTGATCAGTTTTAAATTTACTTCGATCCAAGGGTATTTGATGTACCAGGTTCTTTCGATTACC
TCTCACTCAAAATGACATTCCACTCAAAGTCAGCGCTGTTTGCCTCCTTCTCTGTCCACAGAAATATCGC
CGTCTCTTTCGCCGCTGCGTCCGCTATCTCTTTCGCCACCGTTTGTAGCGTTACGTAGCGTCAATGTCCG
CCTTCAGTTGCATTTTGTCAGCGGTTTCGTGACGAAGCTCCAAGCGGTTTACGCCATCAATTAAACACAA
AGTGCTGTGCCAAAACTCCTCTCGCTTCTTATTTTTGTTTGTTTTTTGAGTGATTGGGGTGGTGATTGGT
TTTGGGTGGGTAAGCAGGGGAAAGTGTGAAAAATCCCGGCAATGGGCCAAGAGGATCAGGAGCTATTAAT
TCGCGGAGGCAGCAAACACCCATCTGCCGAGCATCTGAACAATGTGAGTAGTACATGTGCATACATCTTA
AGTTCACTTGATCTATAGGAACTGCGATTGCAACATCAAATTGTCTGCGGCGTGAGAACTGCGACCCACA
AAAATCCCAAACCGCAATTGCACAAACAAATAGTGACACGAAACAGATTATTCTGGTAGCTGTTCTCGCT
ATATAAGACAATTTTTGAGATCATATCATGATCAAGACATCTAAAGGCATTCATTTTCGACTATATTCTT
TTTTACAAAAAATATAACAACCAGATATTTTAAGCTGATCCTAGATGCACAAAAAATAAATAAAAGTATA
AACCTACTTCGTAGGATACTTCGGGGTACTTTTTGTTCGGGGTTAGATGAGCATAACGCTTGTAGTTGAT
ATTTGAGATCCCCTATCATTGCAGGGTGACAGCGGAGCGGCTTCGCAGAGCTGCATTAACCAGGGCTTCG
GGCAGGCCAAAAACTACGGCACGCTCCGGCCACCCAGTCCGCCGGAGGACTCCGGTTCAGGGAGCGGCCA
ACTAGCCGAGAACCTCACCTATGCCTGGCACAATATGGACATCTTTGGGGCGGTCAATCAGCCGGGCTCC
GGATGGCGGCAGCTGGTCAACCGGACACGCGGACTATTCTGCAACGAGCGACACATACCGGCGCCCAGGA
AACATTTGCTCAAGAACGGTGAGTTTCTATTCGCAGTCGGCTGATCTGTGTGAAATCTTAATAAAGGGTC
CAATTACCAATTTGAAACTCAGTTTGCGGCGTGGCCTATCCGGGCGAACTTTTGGCCGTGATGGGCAGTT
CCGGTGCCGGAAAGACGACCCTGCTGAATGCCCTTGCCTTTCGATCGCCGCAGGGCATCCAAGTATCGCC
ATCCGGGATGCGACTGCTCAATGGCCAACCTGTGGACGCCAAGGAGATGCAGGCCAGGTGCGCCTATGTC
CAGCAGGATGACCTCTTTATCGGCTCCCTAACGGCCAGGGAACACCTGATTTTCCAGGCCATGGTGCGGA
TGCCACGACATCTGACCTATCGGCAGCGAGTGGCCCGCGTGGATCAGGTGATCCAGGAGCTTTCGCTCAG
CAAATGTCAGCACACGATCATCGGTGTGCCCGGCAGGGTGAAAGGTCTGTCCGGCGGAGAAAGGAAGCGT
CTGGCATTCGCCTCCGAGGCACTAACCGATCCGCCGCTTCTGATCTGCGATGAGCCCACCTCCGGACTGG
ACTCATTTACCGCCCACAGCGTCGTCCAGGTGCTGAAGAAGCTGTCGCAGAAGGGCAAGACCGTCATCCT
GACCATTCATCAGCCGTCTTCCGAGCTGTTTGAGCTCTTTGACAAGATCCTTCTGATGGCCGAGGGCAGG
GTAGCTTTCTTGGGCACTCCCAGCGAAGCCGTCGACTTCTTTTCCTAGTGAGTTCGATGTGTTTATTAAG
GGTATCTAGCATTACATTACATCTCAACTCCTATCCAGCGTGGGTGCCCAGTGTCCTACCAACTACAATC
CGGCGGACTTTTACGTACAGGTGTTGGCCGTTGTGCCCGGACGGGAGATCGAGTCCCGTGATCGGATCGC
CAAGATATGCGACAATTTTGCTATTAGCAAAGTAGCCCGGGATATGGAGCAGTTGTTGGCCACCAAAAAT
TTGGAGAAGCCACTGGAGCAGCCGGAGAATGGGTACACCTACAAGGCCACCTGGTTCATGCAGTTCCGGG
CGGTCCTGTGGCGATCCTGGCTGTCGGTGCTCAAGGAACCACTCCTCGTAAAAGTGCGACTTATTCAGAC
AACGGTGAGTGGTTCCAGTGGAAACAAATGATATAACGCTTACAATTCTTGGAAACAAATTCGCTAGATT
TTAGTTAGAATTGCCTGATTCCACACCCTTCTTAGTTTTTTTCAATGAGATGTATAGTTTATAGTTTTGC
AGAAAATAAATAAATTTCATTTAACTCGCGAACATGTTGAAGATATGAATATTAATGAGATGCGAGTAAC
ATTTTAATTTGCAGATGGTTGCCATCTTGATTGGCCTCATCTTTTTGGGCCAACAACTCACGCAAGTGGG
CGTGATGAATATCAACGGAGCCATCTTCCTCTTCCTGACCAACATGACCTTTCAAAACGTCTTTGCCACG
ATAAATGTAAGTCTTGTTTAGAATACATTTGCATATTAATAATTTACTAACTTTCTAATGAATCGATTCG
ATTTAGGTGTTCACCTCAGAGCTGCCAGTTTTTATGAGGGAGGCCCGAAGTCGACTTTATCGCTGTGACA
CATACTTTCTGGGCAAAACGATTGCCGAATTACCGCTTTTTCTCACAGTGCCACTGGTCTTCACGGCGAT
TGCCTATCCGATGATCGGACTGCGGGCCGGAGTGCTGCACTTCTTCAACTGCCTGGCGCTGGTCACTCTG
GTGGCCAATGTGTCAACGTCCTTCGGATATCTAATATCCTGCGCCAGCTCCTCGACCTCGATGGCGCTGT
CTGTGGGTCCGCCGGTTATCATACCATTCCTGCTCTTTGGCGGCTTCTTCTTGAACTCGGGCTCGGTGCC
AGTATACCTCAAATGGTTGTCGTACCTCTCATGGTTCCGTTACGCCAACGAGGGTCTGCTGATTAACCAA
TGGGCGGACGTGGAGCCGGGCGAAATTAGCTGCACATCGTCGAACACCACGTGCCCCAGTTCGGGCAAGG
TCATCCTGGAGACGCTTAACTTCTCCGCCGCCGATCTGCCGCTGGACTACGTGGGTCTGGCCATTCTCAT
CGTGAGCTTCCGGGTGCTCGCATATCTGGCTCTAAGACTTCGGGCCCGACGCAAGGAGTAGCCGACATAT
ATCCGAAATAACTGCTTGTTTTTTTTTTTTACCATTATTACCATCGTGTTTACTGTTTATTGCCCCCTCA
AAAAGCTAATGTAATTATATTTGTGCCAATAAAAACAAGATATGACCTATAGAATACAAGTATTTCCCCT
TCGAACATCCCCACAAGTAGACTTTGGATTTGTCTTCTAACCAAAAGACTTACACACCTGCATACCTTAC
ATCAAAAACTCGTTTATCGCTACATAAAACACCGGGATATATTTTTTATATACATACTTTTCAAATCGCG
CGCCCTCTTCATAATTCACCTCCACCACACCACGTTTCGTAGTTGCTCTTTCGCTGTCTCCCACCCGCTC
TCCGCAACACATTCACCTTTTGTTCGACGACCTTGGAGCGACTGTCGTTAGTTCCGCGCGATTCGGTTCG
CTCAAATGGTTCCGAGTGGTTCATTTCGTCTCAATAGAAATTAGTAATAAATATTTGTATGTACAATTTA
TTTGCTCCAATATATTTGTATATATTTCCCTCACAGCTATATTTATTCTAATTTAATATTATGACTTTTT
AAGGTAATTTTTTGTGACCTGTTCGGAGTGATTAGCGTTACAATTTGAACTGAAAGTGACATCCAGTGTT
TGTTCCTTGTGTAGATGCATCTCAAAAAAATGGTGGGCATAATAGTGTTGTTTATATATATCAAAAATAA
CAACTATAATAATAAGAATACATTTAATTTAGAAAATGCTTGGATTTCACTGGAACTAGGCTAGCATAAC
TTCGTATAATGTATGCTATACGAAGTTATGCTAGCGGATCCAAGCTTGCATGCCTGCAGGTCGGAGTACT
GTCCTCCGAGCGGAGTACTGTCCTCCGAGCGGAGTACTGTCCTCCGAGCGGAGTACTGTCCTCCGAGCGG
AGTACTGTCCTCCGAGCGGAGACTCTAGCGAGCGCCGGAGTATAAATAGAGGCGCTTCGTCTACGGAGCG
ACAATTCAATTCAAACAAGCAAAGTGAACACGTCGCTAAGCGAAAGCTAAGCAAATAAACAAGCGCAGCT
GAACAAGCTAAACAATCTGCAGTAAAGTGCAAGTTAAAGTGAATCAATTAAAAGTAACCAGCAACCAAGT
AAATCAACTGCAACTACTGAAATCTGCCAAGAAGTAATTATTGAATACAAGAAGAGAACTCTGAATAGGG
AATTGGGAATTCGTTAACAGATCGGGGGATCAATTCGTTAACAGATCTCAACATGGATAAAGCGGAATTA
ATTCCCGAGCCTCCAAAAAAGAAGAGAAAGGTCGAATTGGGATCCACGCCGATGGAGTTCCAGTACCTGC
CCGATACGGATGACCGTCACCGTATCGAAGAAAAGCGGAAGCGAACCTATGAAACCTTCAAGTCCATCAT
GAAAAAGTCCCCCTTCTCGGGCCCCACGGACCCGCGCCCCCCGCCCCGTCGTATTGCGGTTCCTTCGCGC
AGCAGTGCCAGCGTCCCCAAACCCGCACCGCAGCCCTACCCGTTCACTTCCTCCCTTAGCACGATTAACT
ATGATGAGTTCCCCACGATGGTGTTCCCCAGTGGACAAATTTCCCAGGCATCGGCACTGGCTCCGGCCCC
ACCGCAAGTCCTCCCCCAGGCGCCCGCTCCGGCACCGGCTCCCGCAATGGTGAGTGCTCTGGCCCAGGCC
CCCGCTCCAGTCCCCGTGCTGGCGCCTGGACCCCCACAGGCAGTTGCCCCTCCTGCTCCGAAACCAACGC
AGGCGGGCGAAGGAACCCTGAGCGAGGCCCTCTTGCAGCTTCAGTTCGATGACGAAGACTTGGGAGCCCT
GCTGGGTAACAGCACAGACCCTGCCGTATTCACCGATCTCGCATCCGTGGACAACAGCGAGTTTCAGCAG
CTCTTGAATCAGGGAATCCCGGTCGCACCTCATACCACAGAGCCCATGCTGATGGAATACCCGGAGGCTA
TCACGCGACTGGTGACCGGCGCACAGCGACCACCCGATCCAGCCCCTGCCCCACTGGGTGCCCCGGGTTT
GCCCAATGGCCTCCTCAGCGGCGATGAGGATTTCTCCAGCATCGCTGATATGGATTTCTCCGCTTTGCTG
AGCCAGATAAGCTCCGCTAGCGGAGGAGGTGGTGGAGGTGGAGGTGGAGGTACTAGTGACCAACTGACTG
AAGAGCAGATCGCAGAATTTAAAGAGGCTTTCTCCCTATTTGACAAGGACGGGGATGGGACAATAACAAC
CAAGGAGCTGGGGACGGTGATGCGGTCTCTGGGGCAGAACCCCACAGAAGCAGAGCTGCAGGACATGATC
AATGAAGTAGATGCCGACGGTGACGGCACAATCGACTTCCCTGAGTTCCTGACAATGATGGCAAGAAAAA
TGAAAGACACAGACAGTGAAGAAGAAATTAGAGAAGCGTTCCGTGTGTTTGATAAGGATGGCAATGGCTA
CATCAGTGCAGCAGAGCTTCGCCACGTGATGACAAACCTTGGAGAGAAGTTAACAGATGAAGAGGTTGAT
GAAATGATCAGGGAAGCAGACATCGATGGGGATGGTCAGGTAAACTACGAAGAGTTTGTACAAATGATGA
CAGCGAAGTAACTCGAGGGTACCTCTAGAGGATCTTTGTGAAGGAACCTTACTTCTGTGGTGTGACATAA
TTGGACAAACTACCTACAGAGATTTAAAGCTCTAAGGTAAATATAAAATTTTTAAGTGTATAATGTGTTA
AACTACTGATTCTAATTGTTTGTGTATTTTAGATTCCAACCTATGGAACTGATGAATGGGAGCAGTGGTG
GAATGCCTTTAATGAGGAAAACCTGTTTTGCTCAGAAGAAATGCCATCTAGTGATGATGAGGCTACTGCT
GACTCTCAACATTCTACTCCTCCAAAAAAGAAGAGAAAGGTAGAAGACCCCAAGGACTTTCCTTCAGAAT
TGCTAAGTTTTTTGAGTCATGCTGTGTTTAGTAATAGAACTCTTGCTTGCTTTGCTATTTACACCACAAA
GGAAAAAGCTGCACTGCTATACAAGAAAATTATGGAAAAATATTTGATGTATAGTGCCTTGACTAGAGAT
CATAATCAGCCATACCACATTTGTAGAGGTTTTACTTGCTTTAAAAAACCTCCCACACCTCCCCCTGAAC
CTGAAACATAAAATGAATGCAATTGTTGTTGTTAACTTGTTTATTGCAGCTTATAATGGTTACAAATAAA
GCAATAGCATCACAAATTTCACAAATAAAGCATTTTTTTCACTGCATTCTAGTTGTGGTTTGTCCAAACT
CATCAATGTATCTTATCATGTCTGGATCCACTAGTGTCGACGATGTAGGTCACGGTCTCGAAGCCGCGGT
GCGGGTGCCAGGGCGTGCCCTTGGGCTCCCCGGGCGCGTACTCCACCTCACCCATCTGGTCCATCATGAT
GAACGGGTCGAGGTGGCGGTAGTTGATCCCGGCGAACGCGCGGCGCACCGGGAAGCCCTCGCCCTCGAAA
CCGCTGGGCGCGGTGGTCACGGTGAGCACGGGACGTGCGACGGCGTCGGCGGGTGCGGATACGCGGGGCA
GCGTCAGCGGGTTCTCGACGGTCACGGCGGGCATGTCGACACTAGTTCTAGCCAGCTTTTGTTCCCTTTA
GTGAGGGTTAATTTCGAGCTTGGCGTAATCATGGTCATAGCTGTTTCCTGTGTGAAATTGTTATCCGCTC
ACAATTCCACACAACATACGAGCCGGAAGCATAAAGTGTAAAGCCTGGGGTGCCTAATGAGTGAGCTAAC
TCACATTAATTGCGTTGCGCTCACTGCCCGCTTTCCAGTCGGGAAACCTGTCGTGCCAGCTGCATTAATG
AATCGGCCAACGCGCGGGGAGAGGCGGTTTGCGTATTGGGCGCTCTTCCGCTTCCTCGCTCACTGACTCG
CTGCGCTCGGTCGTTCGGCTGCGGCGAGCGGTATCAGCTCACTCAAAGGCGGTAATACGGTTATCCACAG
AATCAGGGGATAACGCAGGAAAGAACATGTGAGCAAAAGGCCAGCAAAAGGCCAGGAACCGTAAAAAGGC
CGCGTTGCTGGCGTTTTTCCATAGGCTCCGCCCCCCTGACGAGCATCACAAAAATCGACGCTCAAGTCAG
AGGTGGCGAAACCCGACAGGACTATAAAGATACCAGGCGTTTCCCCCTGGAAGCTCCCTCGTGCGCTCTC
CTGTTCCGACCCTGCCGCTTACCGGATACCTGTCCGCCTTTCTCCCTTCGGGAAGCGTGGCGCTTTCTCA
TAGCTCACGCTGTAGGTATCTCAGTTCGGTGTAGGTCGTTCGCTCCAAGCTGGGCTGTGTGCACGAACCC
CCCGTTCAGCCCGACCGCTGCGCCTTATCCGGTAACTATCGTCTTGAGTCCAACCCGGTAAGACACGACT
TATCGCCACTGGCAGCAGCCACTGGTAACAGGATTAGCAGAGCGAGGTATGTAGGCGGTGCTACAGAGTT
CTTGAAGTGGTGGCCTAACTACGGCTACACTAGAAGGACAGTATTTGGTATCTGCGCTCTGCTGAAGCCA
GTTACCTTCGGAAAAAGAGTTGGTAGCTCTTGATCCGGCAAACAAACCACCGCTGGTAGCGGTGGTTTTT
TTGTTTGCAAGCAGCAGATTACGCGCAGAAAAAAAGGATCTCAAGAAGATCCTTTGATCTTTTCTACGGG
GTCTGACGCTCAGTGGAACGAAAACTCACGTTAAGGGATTTTGGTCATGAGATTATCAAAAAGGATCTTC
ACCTAGATCCTTTTAAATTAAAAATGAAGTTTTAAATCAATCTAAAGTATATATGAGTAAACTTGGTCTG
ACAGTTACCAATGCTTAATCAGTGAGGCACCTATCTCAGCGATCTGTCTATTTCGTTCATCCATAGTTGC
CTGACTCCCCGTCGTGTAGATAACTACGATACGGGAGGGCTTACCATCTGGCCCCAGTGCTGCAATGATA
CCGCGAGACCCACGCTCACCGGCTCCAGATTTATCAGCAATAAACCAGCCAGCCGGAAGGGCCGAGCGCA
GAAGTGGTCCTGCAACTTTATCCGCCTCCATCCAGTCTATTAATTGTTGCCGGGAAGCTAGAGTAAGTAG
TTCGCCAGTTAATAGTTTGCGCAACGTTGTTGCCATTGCTACAGGCATCGTGGTGTCACGCTCGTCGTTT
GGTATGGCTTCATTCAGCTCCGGTTCCCAACGATCAAGGCGAGTTACATGATCCCCCATGTTGTGCAAAA
AAGCGGTTAGCTCCTTCGGTCCTCCGATCGTTGTCAGAAGTAAGTTGGCCGCAGTGTTATCACTCATGGT
TATGGCAGCACTGCATAATTCTCTTACTGTCATGCCATCCGTAAGATGCTTTTCTGTGACTGGTGAGTAC
TCAACCAAGTCATTCTGAGAATAGTGTATGCGGCGACCGAGTTGCTCTTGCCCGGCGTCAATACGGGATA
ATACCGCGCCACATAGCAGAACTTTAAAAGTGCTCATCATTGGAAAACGTTCTTCGGGGCGAAAACTCTC
AAGGATCTTACCGCTGTTGAGATCCAGTTCGATGTAACCCACTCGTGCACCCAACTGATCTTCAGCATCT
TTTACTTTCACCAGCGTTTCTGGGTGAGCAAAAACAGGAAGGCAAAATGCCGCAAAAAAGGGAATAAGGG
CGACACGGAAATGTTGAATACTCATACTCTTCCTTTTTCAATATTATTGAAGCATTTATCAGGGTTATTG
TCTCATGAGCGGATACATATTTGAATGTATTTAGAAAAATAAACAAATAGGGGTTCCGCGCACATTTCCC
CGAAAAGTGCCAC
Features (pLannotate 1.2.2; 26 found; start..end, strand, type, name):
      4..432     +  rep_origin     f1 ori (sequence partly withheld): f1 bacteriophage origin of replication; arrow indicates direction of (+) strand synthesis
    463..620     -  CDS            lacZα (fragment): LacZα fragment of β-galactosidase; lacZ fragment
    623..641     +  promoter       T7 promoter: promoter for bacteriophage T7 RNA polymerase
    666..4802    +  gene           mini-white: white; This modified version of the white gene lacks part of the first intron.
   4809..4842    -  protein_bind   loxP: Cre-mediated recombination occurs in the 8-bp core sequence (GCATACAT). Cre recombinase
   4855..4876    -  misc_feature   MCS (fragment): pUC18/19 multiple cloning site
   4875..4969    +  protein_bind   5X UAS: five tandem copies of the "ScaI site" 17-mer CGGAGTACTGTCCTCCG, an upstream activating sequence (UAS) that efficiently binds yeast Gal4 (Webster et al., 1988; Pfeiffer et al., 2010) GAL4
   4988..5226    +  promoter       hsp70 promoter: Drosophila melanogaster hsp70Bb promoter
   5316..5335    +  CDS            SV40 NLS (fragment): nuclear localization signal of SV40 (simian virus 40) large T antigen
   5346..6158    +  CDS            RELA (fragment): TF65_HUMAN - Also known as NFKB3. Experimental evidence at protein level: Swiss-Prot protein existence level 1. NF-kappa-B is a pleiotropic transcription factor present in almost all cell types and is the endpoint of a series of signal transduction events that are initiated by a vast array of stimuli related to many biological processes such as inflammation, immunity, differentiation, cell growth, tumorigenesis and apoptosis. NF-kappa-B is a homo- or heterodimeric complex formed by the Rel-like domain- containing proteins RELA/p65, RELB, NFKB1/p105, NFKB1/p50, REL and NFKB2/p52. The heterodime
   6200..6642    +  CDS            calmodulin (fragment): calcium-binding protein
   6664..6738    +  CDS            small t antigen (fragment): SV40 (simian virus 40) small t antigen
   6740..6805    +  intron         small t intron: SV40 (simian virus 40) small t antigen intron
   6935..6955    +  CDS            SV40 NLS: nuclear localization signal of SV40 (simian virus 40) large T antigen
   6962..7096    +  CDS            LT_POVHA (fragment): Protein inferred from homology: Swiss-Prot protein existence level 3. Isoform large T antigen is a key early protein essential for both driving viral replication and inducing cellular transformation. Plays a role in viral genome replication by driving entry of quiescent cells into the cell cycle and by autoregulating the synthesis of viral early mRNA. Displays highly oncogenic activities by corrupting the host cellular checkpoint mechanisms that guard cell division and the transcription, replication, and repair of DNA. Participates in the modulation of cellular gene expression preceeding viral
   7121..7204    +  CDS            large T antigen (fragment): large T antigen from SV40 (simian virus 40)
   7227..7361    +  polyA_signal   SV40 poly(A) signal: SV40 polyadenylation signal
   7390..7459    +  protein_bind   attB: attB site for the φC31 integrase (Groth et al., 2000) phage φC31 integrase
   7678..7696    -  promoter       T3 promoter: promoter for bacteriophage T3 RNA polymerase
   7741..7757    -  protein_bind   lac operator: The lac repressor binds to the lac operator to inhibit transcription in E. coli. This inhibition can be relieved by adding lactose or isopropyl-β-D-thiogalactopyranoside (IPTG). lac repressor encoded by lacI
   7765..7795    -  promoter       lac promoter: promoter for the E. coli lac operon
   7810..7831    -  protein_bind   CAP binding site: CAP binding activates transcription in the presence of cAMP. E. coli catabolite activator protein
   7844..7936    -  CDS            lacI (fragment): lac repressor; lacI; The lac repressor binds to the lac operator to inhibit transcription in E. coli. This inhibition can be relieved by adding lactose or isopropyl-β-D-thiogalactopyranoside (IPTG).
   8119..8707    -  rep_origin     ori: high-copy-number ColE1/pMB1/pBR322/pUC origin of replication
   8878..9738    -  CDS            AmpR: β-lactamase; bla; confers resistance to ampicillin, carbenicillin, and related antibiotics
   9739..9843    -  promoter       AmpR promoter: bla
