[The description below was written by a language model from this plasmid's Addgene catalogue record and pLannotate feature annotations shown in this document.]
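Description:
pUASTattB-p65AD::CaM is a 9,866 bp Drosophila transgenesis and expression plasmid built on the pUASTattB backbone, deposited for generating transgenic flies for TRIC, a transcriptional reporter of intracellular calcium. In E. coli it is maintained as a high-copy plasmid through a ColE1/pUC-type origin and selected with ampicillin via the β-lactamase gene. An f1 origin and remnants of a lacZα/lac promoter cloning region with flanking T7 and T3 promoters are carried over from the parental bacterial vector. For fly work, a φC31 attB site allows integrase-mediated, site-specific insertion into a genomic attP landing site. The mini-white gene provides the eye-colour marker used to identify transformants. A single loxP site lies next to mini-white.

The payload is a GAL4-responsive expression cassette: five tandem UAS sites upstream of the Drosophila hsp70 basal promoter drive an open reading frame annotated as a partial SV40 nuclear localization signal, a fragment of human RELA (the p65 transcriptional activation domain), and calmodulin. The SV40 small t intron and SV40 polyadenylation signal follow the coding sequence. The large T and small t antigen fragments in the annotation are parts of this standard SV40 3′ region rather than expressed payload.

The fusion thus links a strong activation domain to a calcium-sensing protein. In a split-transcription-factor design such as TRIC, calcium-bound calmodulin would be expected to associate with a calmodulin-binding partner on a separate DNA-binding component, reconstituting a transcriptional activator. The record does not describe that partner construct. Expression of this half is restricted to cells that supply GAL4.
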