Addgene plasmid #64717: pUASTattB-p65AD::CaM
Purpose: generating transgenic TRIC flies
Depositing lab: Liqun Luo. Depositing organization: Stanford University. Publication: A transcriptional reporter of intracellular Ca in Drosophila. Gao XJ, Riabinina O, Li J, Potter CJ, Clandinin TR, Luo L. Nat Neurosci. 2015 May 11. doi: 10.1038/nn.4016. PubMed 25961791.
Backbone
  Vector backbone: pUASTattB
  Backbone manufacturer: see publication for details
  Vector type: Insect Expression
  Selectable markers: white
Growth in bacteria
  Bacterial resistance: Ampicillin, 100 μg/mL
  Growth temperature: 37°C
  Growth strain: DH5alpha
  Copy number: High Copy
Gene/Insert
  Gene/Insert name: p65AD::CaM
Resource information
  A portion of this plasmid was derived from a plasmid made by: see publication for details
Terms and licenses: Academic/Nonprofit Terms; Industry Terms: Not Available to Industry
How to cite: pUASTattB-p65AD::CaM was a gift from Liqun Luo (Addgene plasmid # 64717 ; http://n2t.net/addgene:64717 ; RRID:Addgene_64717)
