>Addgene plasmid #64717 | pUASTattB-p65AD::CaM | addgene partial sequence | sequence record 111559 | miniwhite-F 5'-TTTGTGACCTGTTCGGAGTGA-3'
TTTGTTCCTTGTGTAGATGCATCTCAAAAAAATGGTGGGCATAATAGTGTTGTTTATATATATCAAAAAT
AACAACTATAATAATAAGAATACATTTAATTTAGAAAATGCTTGGATTTCACTGGAACTAGGCTAGCATA
ACTTCGTATAATGTATGCTATACGAAGTTATGCTAGCGGATCCAAGCTTGCATGCCTGCAGGTCGGAGTA
CTGTCCTCCGAGCGGAGTACTGTCCTCCGAGCGGAGTACTGTCCTCCGAGCGGAGTACTGTCCTCCGAGC
GGAGTACTGTCCTCCGAGCGGAGACTCTAGCGAGCGCCGGAGTATAAATAGAGGCGCTTCGTCTACGGAG
CGACAATTCAATTCAAACAAGCAAAGTGAACACGTCGCTAAGCGAAAGCTAAGCAAATAAACAAGCGCAG
CTGAACAAGCTAAACAATCTGCAGTAAAGTGCAAGTTAAAGTGAATCAATTAAAAGTAACCAGCAACCAA
GTAAATCAACTGCAACTACTGAAATCTGCCAAGAAGTAATTATTGAATACAAGAAGAGAACTCTGAATAG
GGAATTGGGAATTCGTTAACAGATCGGGGGATCAATTCGTTAACAGATCTCAACATGGATAAAGCGGAAT
TAATTCCCGAGCCTCCAAAAAAGAAGAGAAAGGTCGAATTGGGATCCACGCCGATGGAGTTCCAGTACCT
GCCCGATACGGATGACCGTCACCGTATCGAAGAAAAGCGGAAGCGAACCTATGAAACCTTCAAGTCCATC
ATGAAA
