>Addgene plasmid #64717 | pUASTattB-p65AD::CaM | addgene partial sequence | sequence record 111697 | SV40-splice-R2 5'-CACAAACAATTAGAATCAGTAG-3'
ATTTACCTTAGAGCTTTAAATCTCTGTAGGTAGTTTGTCCAATTATGTCACACCACAGAAGTAAGGTTCC
TTCACAAAGATCCTCTAGAGGTACCCTCGAGTTACTTCGCTGTCATCATTTGTACAAACTCTTCGTAGTT
TACCTGACCATCCCCATCGATGTCTGCTTCCCTGATCATTTCATCAACCTCTTCATCTGTTAACTTCTCT
CCAAGGTTTGTCATCACGTGGCGAAGCTCTGCTGCACTGATGTAGCCATTGCCATCCTTATCAAACACAC
GGAACGCTTCTCTAATTTCTTCTTCACTGTCTGTGTCTTTCATTTTTCTTGCCATCATTGTCAGGAACTC
AGGGAAGTCGATTGTGCCGTCACCGTCGGCATCTACTTCATTGATCATGTCCTGCAGCTCTGCTTCTGTG
GGGTTCTGCCCCAGAGACCGCATCACCGTCCCCAGCTCCTTGGTTGTTATTGTCCCATCCCCGTCCTTGT
CAAATAGGGAGAAAGCCTCTTTAAATTCTGCGATCTGCTCTTCAGTCAGTTGGTCACTAGTACCTCCACC
TCCACCTCCACCACCTCCTCCGCTAGCGGAGCTTATCTGGCTCAGCAAAGCGGAGAAATCCATATCAGCG
ATGCTGGAGAAATCCTCATCGCCGCTGAGGAGGCCATTGGGCAAACCCGGGGCACCCAGTGGGGCAGGGG
CTGGATCGGGTGGTCGCTGTGCGCCGGTCACCAGTCGCGTGATAGCCTCCGGGTATTCCATCAGCATGGG
CTCTGTGGTATGAGGTGCGACCGGGATTCCCTGATTCAAGAGCTGCTGAA
